Addgene plasmid #210514: DRD2-V2tail-TevN-BLITz-TetR-FKBP
Purpose: expresses DRD2-V2tail-TevN-BLITz-TetR-FKBP component in mammalian cells
Depositing lab: Dongmin Lee. Depositing organization: Korea University Medical Center. Publication: A single-component, light-assisted uncaging switch for endoproteolytic release. Cui M, Lee S, Ban SH, Ryu JR, Shen M, Yang SH, Kim JY, Choi SK, Han J, Kim Y, Han K, Lee D, Sun W, Kwon HB, Lee D. Nat Chem Biol. 2024 Mar;20(3):353-364. doi: 10.1038/s41589-023-01480-6. Epub 2023 Nov 16. PubMed 37973890.
Backbone
  Vector backbone: pSyc181 P2A
  Total vector size (bp): 7279
  Vector type: Mammalian Expression
Growth in bacteria
  Bacterial resistance: Ampicillin, 100 μg/mL
  Growth temperature: 37°C
  Growth strain: DH5alpha
  Copy number: High Copy
Gene/Insert
  Gene/Insert name: DRD2-V2tail-TevN-BLITz-TetR-FKBP
  Insert size (bp): 3222
  Promoter: CMV
  Tag / fusion protein: HA signal FALG (N terminal on insert)
  Cloning method: Unknown
  Sequencing primers: 5′ AAA TGG GCG GTA GGC GTG; 3′ GAA ACA GCT ATG ACC
Terms and licenses: Academic/Nonprofit Terms; Industry Terms: Not Available to Industry
Depositor comments: Please visit https://doi.org/10.21203/rs.3.rs-1628455/v1 for preprint.
How to cite: DRD2-V2tail-TevN-BLITz-TetR-FKBP was a gift from Dongmin Lee (Addgene plasmid # 210514 ; http://n2t.net/addgene:210514 ; RRID:Addgene_210514)
