[The description below was written by a language model from this plasmid's Addgene catalogue record and pLannotate feature annotations shown in this document.]
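Description:
DRD2-V2tail-TevN-BLITz-TetR-FKBP is a mammalian expression plasmid of about 7.3 kb built on the pSyc181 P2A backbone. It is propagated in E. coli at high copy from a ColE1/pUC-type origin under ampicillin selection (AmpR). It also carries an f1 origin and remnants of a lac promoter/operator and lacZα cloning region. No mammalian selection marker is annotated, which suggests transient transfection. The catalogue lists the promoter simply as CMV, and the feature table identifies it as the simian cytomegalovirus IE94 enhancer/promoter. Bacteriophage SP6, T7 and T3 promoters flank the insert. An SV40 polyadenylation signal lies just downstream of the coding region, although it is annotated on the reverse strand.

The roughly 3.2 kb insert encodes a single multi-domain fusion protein. According to the catalogue, an HA signal sequence and FLAG epitope sit at the N terminus, and the feature table picks up a FLAG fragment there. This is followed by the dopamine D2 receptor, which matches the rat sequence. The construct name places a V2 tail next, presumably in the short unannotated gap after the receptor. An N-terminal fragment of TEV protease (TevN) comes next. The BLITz module follows, and its core is annotated as miniSOG, a flavin-binding domain derived from an Arabidopsis LOV domain. The fusion ends with the Tn10 tetracycline repressor TetR and an FKBP12-derived domain that the annotation matches to a Shield1-responsive destabilisation domain.

The associated publication describes a light-assisted uncaging switch for endoproteolytic release. The arrangement is therefore consistent with a membrane-tethered GPCR reporter in which split-TEV proteolysis, gated by blue light, frees the TetR-FKBP payload. The record does not give the complementary protease component, the cleavage-site details or the downstream readout.
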