Features (pLannotate 1.2.2; 20 found; start..end, strand, type, name):
      1..978     +  promoter       CMV IE94 promoter: enhancer/promoter region of simian cytomegalovirus major immediate early transcription unit IE94
   1013..1031    +  promoter       SP6 promoter: promoter for bacteriophage SP6 RNA polymerase
   1105..1125    +  CDS            3xFLAG (fragment): three tandem FLAG® epitope tags
   1132..2376    +  CDS            Drd2 (fragment): DRD2_RAT - Experimental evidence at protein level: Swiss-Prot protein existence level 1. Dopamine receptor whose activity is mediated by G proteins which inhibit adenylyl cyclase (PubMed:1321233). Positively regulates postnatal regression of retinal hyaloid vessels via suppression of VEGFR2/KDR activity, downstream of OPN5 (By similarity). From Rattus norvegicus (Rat).
   2467..2871    +  CDS            POLG_TEV (fragment): Experimental evidence at protein level: Swiss-Prot protein existence level 1. [Nuclear inclusion protein A]: has RNA-binding and proteolytic activities. From Tobacco etch virus (TEV).
   2920..3237    +  CDS            miniSOG: miniSOG is a basic (constitutively fluorescent) cyan fluorescent protein published in 2011, derived from Arabidopsis thaliana. It requires the cofactor flavin for fluorescence.
   3331..3947    +  CDS            TetR (fragment): tetracycline repressor TetR; tetR from transposon Tn10; TetR binds to the tetracycline operator tetO to inhibit transcription. This inhibition can be relieved by adding tetracycline or doxycycline.
   3955..4278    +  CDS            DD-C: destabilization domain that can be stabilized by Shield1 in the ProteoTuner™ system FKBP12 mutant optimized for use as a C-terminal tag
   4288..4306    -  promoter       T7 promoter: promoter for bacteriophage T7 RNA polymerase
   4311..4445    -  polyA_signal   SV40 poly(A) signal: SV40 polyadenylation signal
   4558..4576    -  promoter       T3 promoter: promoter for bacteriophage T3 RNA polymerase
   4621..4637    -  protein_bind   lac operator: The lac repressor binds to the lac operator to inhibit transcription in E. coli. This inhibition can be relieved by adding lactose or isopropyl-β-D-thiogalactopyranoside (IPTG). lac repressor encoded by lacI
   4645..4675    -  promoter       lac promoter: promoter for the E. coli lac operon
   4690..4711    -  protein_bind   CAP binding site: CAP binding activates transcription in the presence of cAMP. E. coli catabolite activator protein
   4724..4816    -  CDS            lacI (fragment): lac repressor; lacI; The lac repressor binds to the lac operator to inhibit transcription in E. coli. This inhibition can be relieved by adding lactose or isopropyl-β-D-thiogalactopyranoside (IPTG).
   4998..5586    -  rep_origin     ori: high-copy-number ColE1/pMB1/pBR322/pUC origin of replication
   5757..6617    -  CDS            AmpR: β-lactamase; bla; confers resistance to ampicillin, carbenicillin, and related antibiotics
   6618..6722    -  promoter       AmpR promoter: bla
   6775..7203    -  rep_origin     f1 ori (sequence partly withheld): f1 bacteriophage origin of replication; arrow indicates direction of (+) strand synthesis
   7208..7274    -  CDS            lacZα (fragment): LacZα fragment of β-galactosidase; lacZ fragment
>Addgene plasmid #210514 | DRD2-V2tail-TevN-BLITz-TetR-FKBP | addgene full sequence | sequence record 415568 | Addgene NGS Result
GCCAATTCAATATGGCGTATATGGACTCATGCCAATTCAATATGGTGGATCTGGACCTGTGCCAATTCAA
TATGGCGTATATGGACTCGTGCCAATTCAATATGGTGGATCTGGACCCCAGCCAATTCAATATGGCGGAC
TTGGCACCATGCCAATTCAATATGGCGGACCTGGCACTGTGCCAACTGGGGAGGGGTCTACTTGGCACGG
TGCCAAGTTTGAGGAGGGGTCTTGGCCCTGTGCCAAGTCCGCCATATTGAATTGGCATGGTGCCAATAAT
GGCGGCCATATTGGCTATATGCCAGGATCAATATATAGGCAATATCCAATATGGCCCTATGCCAATATGG
CTATTGGCCAGGTTCAATACTATGTATTGGCCCTATGCCATATAGTATTCCATATATGGGTTTTCCTATT
GACGTAGATAGCCCCTCCCAATGGGCGGTCCCATATACCATATATGGGGCTTCCTAATACCGCCCATAGC
CACTCCCCCATTGACGTCAATGGTCTCTATATATGGTCTTTCCTATTGACGTCATATGGGCGGTCCTATT
GACGTATATGGCGCCTCCCCCATTGACGTCAATTACGGTAAATGGCCCGCCTGGCTCAATGCCCATTGAC
GTCAATAGGACCACCCACCATTGACGTCAATGGGATGGCTCATTGCCCATTCATATCCGTTCTCACGCCC
CCTATTGACGTCAATGACGGTAAATGGCCCACTTGGCAGTACATCAATATCTATTAATAGTAACTTGGCA
AGTACATTACTATTGGAAGTACGCCAGGGTACATTGGCAGTACTCCCATTGACGTCAATGGCGGTAAATG
GCCCGCGATGGCTGCCAAGTACATCCCCATTGACGTCAATGGGGAGGGGCAATGACGCAAATGGGCGTTC
CATTGACGTAAATGGGCGGTAGGCGTGCCTAATGGGAGGTCTATATAAGCAATGCTCGTTTAGGGAACCG
CCATTCTGCCTGGGGACGTCGGAGCAAGCTTGATTTAGGTGACACTATAGAATACAAGCTACTTGTTCTT
TTTGCAATGAAGACGATCATCGCCCTGAGCTACATCTTCTGCCTGGTATTCGCCGACTACAAGGACGATG
ATGACGCCAGCATGGATCCACTGAACCTGTCCTGGTATGATGATGATCTGGAGAGGCAGAACTGGAGCCG
GCCCTTCAATGGGTCAGAAGGGAAGGCAGACAGGCCCCACTACAACTACTATGCCATGCTGCTCACCCTC
CTCATCTTTATCATCGTCTTTGGCAATGTGCTGGTGTGCATGGCTGTATCCCGAGAGAAGGCTTTGCAGA
CCACCACCAACTACTTGATAGTCAGCCTTGCTGTGGCTGATCTTCTGGTGGCCACACTGGTAATGCCGTG
GGTTGTCTACCTGGAGGTGGTGGGTGAGTGGAAATTCAGCAGGATTCACTGTGACATCTTTGTCACTCTG
GATGTCATGATGTGCACAGCAAGCATCCTGAACCTGTGTGCCATCAGCATTGACAGGTACACAGCTGTGG
CAATGCCCATGCTGTATAACACACGCTACAGCTCCAAGCGCCGAGTTACTGTCATGATTGCCATTGTCTG
GGTCCTGTCCTTCACCATCTCCTGCCCACTGCTCTTCGGACTCAACAATACAGACCAGAATGAGTGTATC
ATTGCCAACCCTGCCTTTGTGGTCTACTCCTCCATTGTCTCATTCTACGTGCCCTTCATCGTCACTCTGC
TGGTCTATATCAAAATCTACATCGTCCTCCGGAAGCGCCGGAAGCGGGTCAACACCAAGCGCAGCAGTCG
AGCTTTCAGAGCCAACCTGAAGACACCACTCAAGGATGCTGCCCGCCGAGCTCAGGAGCTGGAAATGGAG
ATGCTGTCAAGCACCAGCCCCCCAGAGAGGACCCGGTATAGCCCCATCCCTCCCAGTCACCACCAGCTCA
CTCTCCCTGATCCATCCCACCACGGCCTACATAGCAACCCTGACAGTCCTGCCAAACCAGAGAAGAATGG
GCACGCCAAGATTGTCAATCCCAGGATTGCCAAGTTCTTTGAGATCCAGACCATGCCCAATGGCAAAACC
CGGACCTCCCTTAAGACGATGAGCCGCAGAAAGCTCTCCCAGCAGAAGGAGAAGAAAGCCACTCAGATGC
TTGCCATTGTTCTCGGTGTGTTCATCATCTGCTGGCTGCCCTTCTTCATCACGCACATCCTGAATATACA
CTGTGATTGCAACATCCCACCAGTCCTCTACAGCGCCTTCACATGGCTGGGCTATGTCAACAGTGCCGTC
AACCCCATCATCTACACCACCTTCAACATCGAGTTCCGCAAGGCCTTCATGAAGATCTTGCACTGCGAAT
TCGGACGCACCCCACCCAGCCTGGGTCCCCAAGATGAGTCCTGCACCACCGCCAGCTCCTCCCTGGCCAA
GGACACTTCATCGCTTCAACTTCCTCCTCTTGAACGTCTTACTCTCGGTGGCTCTGGAGGTCTCGAGATG
GGCGAGAGCCTGTTCAAGGGACCTAGGGACTACAACCCTATCAGTAGCACAATTTGTCACCTGACCAACG
AGAGTGATGGCCACACAACAAGCCTGTACGGCATCGGGTTCGGACCCTTTATCATCACCAACAAGCACCT
GTTCAGGCGGAATAATGGCACTCTGCTGGTGCAGAGCCTGCACGGGGTGTTCAAAGTGAAGAACACAACC
ACTCTGCAGCAGCACCTGATCGATGGGCGGGATATGATCATCATTAGGATGCCCAAGGACTTCCCCCCTT
TTCCTCAGAAACTGAAGTTCCGAGAGCCCCAGAGAGAGGAGAGAATCTGTCTGGTGACCACAAACTTTCA
GGAGCTCGGTAGTGGTAGTGGGGAGTTTCTGGCAACCACACTGGAACGGATCGAGAAAAATTTCGTGATT
ACTGATCCGAGACTGCCTGACAACCCAATCATTTTTGCGAGCGATTCCTTCCTGCAGCTGACAGAATATT
CTCGGGAAGAGATCCTGGGGCGCAATTGCCGTTTTCTGCAGGGACCCGAGACAGACCGTGCCACTGTTCG
GAAAATCAGAGATGCTATTGACAACCAGACTGAAGTGACCGTTCAGCTGATCAATTATACCAAGAGCGGC
AAGAAGTTCTGGAACGTGTTCCACCTGCAGCCGATGCGCGATTATAAGGGCGACGTCCAGTACTTCATTG
GCGTGCAGCTGGATGGCACCGAACGTCTTCATGGCGCCGCTGAGCGTGAGGCGGTCTGCCTGATCAAAAA
GACAGCCTTTCAGATTGCTGAGAACCTGTACTTCCAGGGCTCTAGATTAGATAAAAGTAAAGTGATTAAC
AGCGCATTAGAGCTGCTTAATGAGGTCGGAATCGAAGGTTTAACAACCCGTAAACTCGCCCAGAAGCTAG
GTGTAGAGCAGCCTACATTGTATTGGCATGTAAAAAATAAGCGGGCTTTGCTCGACGCCTTAGCCATTGA
GATGTTAGATAGGCACCATACTCACTTTTGCCCTTTAGAAGGGGAAAGCTGGCAAGATTTTTTACGTAAT
AACGCTAAAAGTTTTAGATGTGCTTTACTAAGTCATCGCGATGGAGCAAAAGTACATTTAGGTACACGGC
CTACAGAAAAACAGTATGAAACTCTCGAAAATCAATTAGCCTTTTTATGCCAACAAGGTTTTTCACTAGA
GAATGCATTATATGCACTCAGCGCTGTGGGGCATTTTACTTTAGGTTGCGTATTGGAAGATCAAGAGCAT
CAAGTCGCTAAAGAAGAAAGGGAAACACCTACTACTGATAGTATGCCGCCATTATTACGACAAGCTATCG
AATTATTTGATCACCAAGGTGCAGAGCCAGCCTTCTTATTCGGCCTTGAATTGATCATATGCGGATTAGA
AAAACAACTTAAATGTGAAAGTGGGTCCACCGGTGGAGTGCAGGTGGAAACCATCTCCCCAGGAGACGGG
CGCACCTTCCCCAAGCGCGGCCAGACCTGCGTGGTGCACTACACCGGGATGCTTGAAGATGGAAAGAAAT
TTGATTCCTCCCGGGACAGAAACAAGCCCTTTAAGTTTATGCTAGGCAAGCAGGAGGTGATCCGAGGCTG
GGAAGAAGGGGTTGCCCAGATGAGTGTGGGTCAGAGAGCCAAACTGACTATATCTCCAGATTATGCCTAT
GGTGCCACTGGGCACCCAGGCATCATCCCACCACATGCCACTCTCGTCTTCGATGTGGAGCTTCTAAAAC
TGGAATAGGCTAGCCTCCCTATAGTGAGTCGTATTACGTAGATCCAGACATGATAAGATACATTGATGAG
TTTGGACAAACCACAACTAGAATGCAGTGAAAAAAATGCTTTATTTGTGAAATTTGTGATGCTATTGCTT
TATTTGTAACCATTATAAGCTGCAATAAACAAGTTAACAACAACAATTGCATTCATTTTATGTTTCAGGT
TCAGGGGGAGGTGTGGGAGGTTTTTTAATTCGCGTCCGCGGCGCCAATGCATTGGGCCCGGTACCCAGCT
TTTGTTCCCTTTAGTGAGGGTTAATTGCGCGCTTGGCGTAATCATGGTCATAGCTGTTTCCTGTGTGAAA
TTGTTATCCGCTCACAATTCCACACAACATACGAGCCGGGAGCATAAAGTGTAAAGCCTGGGGTGCCTAA
TGAGTGAGCTAACTCACATTAATTGCGTTGCGCTCACTGCCCGCTTTCCAGTCGGGAAACCTGTCGTGCC
AGCTGCATTAATGAATCGGCCAACGCGCGGGGAGAGGCGGTTTGCGTATTGGGCGCTCTTCCGCTTCCTC
GCTCACTGACTCGCTGCGCTCGGTCGTTCGGCTGCGGGAGCGGTATCAGCTCACTCAAAGGCGGTAATAC
GGTTATCCACAGAATCAGGGGATAACGCAGGAAAGAACATGTGAGCAAAAGGCCAGCAAAAGGCCAGGAA
CCGTAAAAAGGCCGCGTTGCTGGCGTTTTTCCATAGGCTCCGCCCCCCTGACGAGCATCACAAAAATCGA
CGCTCAAGTCAGAGGTGGCGAAACCCGACAGGACTATAAAGATACCAGGCGTTTCCCCCTGGAAGCTCCC
TCGTGCGCTCTCCTGTTCCGACCCTGCCGCTTACCGGATACCTGTCCGCCTTTCTCCCTTCGGGAAGCGT
GGCGCTTTCTCATAGCTCACGCTGTAGGTATCTCAGTTCGGTGTAGGTCGTTCGCTCCAAGCTGGGCTGT
GTGCACGAACCCCCCGTTCAGCCCGACCGCTGCGCCTTATCCGGTAACTATCGTCTTGAGTCCAACCCGG
TAAGACACGACTTATCGCCACTGGCAGCAGCCACTGGTAACAGGATTAGCAGAGCGAGGTATGTAGGCGG
TGCTACAGAGTTCTTGAAGTGGTGGCCTAACTACGGCTACACTAGAAGAACAGTATTTGGTATCTGCGCT
CTGCTGAAGCCAGTTACCTTCGGAAAAAGAGTTGGTAGCTCTTGATCCGGCAAACAAACCACCGCTGGTA
GCGGTGGTTTTTTTGTTTGCAAGCAGCAGATTACGCGCAGAAAAAAAGGATCTCAAGAAGATCCTTTGAT
CTTTTCTACGGGGTCTGACGCTCAGTGGAACGAAAACTCACGTTAAGGGATTTTGGTCATGAGATTATCA
AAAAGGATCTTCACCTAGATCCTTTTAAATTAAAAATGAAGTTTTAAATCAATCTAAAGTATATATGAGT
AAACTTGGTCTGACAGTTACCAATGCTTAATCAGTGAGGCACCTATCTCAGCGATCTGTCTATTTCGTTC
ATCCATAGTTGCCTGACTCCCCGTCGTGTAGATAACTACGATACGGGAGGGCTTACCATCTGGCCCCAGT
GCTGCAATGATACCGCGAGACCCACGCTCACCGGCTCCAGATTTATCAGCAATAAACCAGCCAGCCGGAA
GGGCCGAGCGCAGAAGTGGTCCTGCAACTTTATCCGCCTCCATCCAGTCTATTAATTGTTGCCGGGAAGC
TAGAGTAAGTAGTTCGCCAGTTAATAGTTTGCGCAACGTTGTTGCCATTGCTACAGGCATCGTGGTGTCA
CGCTCGTCGTTTGGTATGGCTTCATTCAGCTCCGGTTCCCAACGATCAAGGCGAGTTACATGATCCCCCA
TGTTGTGCAAAAAAGCGGTTAGCTCCTTCGGTCCTCCGATCGTTGTCAGAAGTAAGTTGGCCGCAGTGTT
ATCACTCATGGTTATGGCAGCACTGCATAATTCTCTTACTGTCATGCCATCCGTAAGATGCTTTTCTGTG
ACTGGTGAGTACTCAACCAAGTCATTCTGAGAATAGTGTATGCGGCGACCGAGTTGCTCTTGCCCGGCGT
CAATACGGGATAATACCGCGCCACATAGCAGAACTTTAAAAGTGCTCATCATTGGAAAACGTTCTTCGGG
GCGAAAACTCTCAAGGATCTTACCGCTGTTGAGATCCAGTTCGATGTAACCCACTCGTGCACCCAACTGA
TCTTCAGCATCTTTTACTTTCACCAGCGTTTCTGGGTGAGCAAAAACAGGAAGGCAAAATGCCGCAAAAA
AGGGAATAAGGGCGACACGGAAATGTTGAATACTCATACTCTTCCTTTTTCAATATTATTGAAGCATTTA
TCAGGGTTATTGTCTCATGAGCGGATACATATTTGAATGTATTTAGAAAAATAAACAAATAGGGGTTCCG
CGCACATTTCCCCGAAAAGTGCCACCTAAATTGTAAGCGTTAATATTTTGTTAAAATTCGCGTTAAATTT
TTGTTAAATCAGCTCATTTTTTAACCAATAGGCCGAAATCGGCAAAATCCCTTATAAATCAAAAGAATAG
ACCGAGATAGGGT
[37 nt withheld, positions 6874-6910]
AAAGAACGTGGACTCCAACGTCAAAGG
[49 nt withheld, positions 6938-6986]
T
[91 nt withheld, positions 6988-7078]
G
[124 nt withheld, positions 7080-7203]
CCCATTCGCCATTCAGGCTGCGCAACTGTTGGGAAGGGCGATCGGTGCGGGCCTCTTCGCTATTACGCCA
GTCGACC
