>Addgene plasmid #210514 | DRD2-V2tail-TevN-BLITz-TetR-FKBP | depositor partial sequence | sequence record 410247 | DRD2-V2tail-TevN-BLITz-TetR-FKBP
ATGAAGACGATCATCGCCCTGAGCTACATCTTCTGCCTGGTATTCGCCGACTACAAGGACGATGATGACG
CCAGCATGGATCCACTGAACCTGTCCTGGTATGATGATGATCTGGAGAGGCAGAACTGGAGCCGGCCCTT
CAATGGGTCAGAAGGGAAGGCAGACAGGCCCCACTACAACTACTATGCCATGCTGCTCACCCTCCTCATC
TTTATCATCGTCTTTGGCAATGTGCTGGTGTGCATGGCTGTATCCCGAGAGAAGGCTTTGCAGACCACCA
CCAACTACTTGATAGTCAGCCTTGCTGTGGCTGATCTTCTGGTGGCCACACTGGTAATGCCGTGGGTTGT
CTACCTGGAGGTGGTGGGTGAGTGGAAATTCAGCAGGATTCACTGTGACATCTTTGTCACTCTGGATGTC
ATGATGTGCACAGCAAGCATCCTGAACCTGTGTGCCATCAGCATTGACAGGTACACAGCTGTGGCAATGC
CCATGCTGTATAACACACGCTACAGCTCCAAGCGCCGAGTTACTGTCATGATTGCCATTGTCTGGGTCCT
GTCCTTCACCATCTCCTGCCCACTGCTCTTCGGACTCAACAATACAGACCAGAATGAGTGTATCATTGCC
AACCCTGCCTTTGTGGTCTACTCCTCCATTGTCTCATTCTACGTGCCCTTCATCGTCACTCTGCTGGTCT
ATATCAAAATCTACATCGTCCTCCGGAAGCGCCGGAAGCGGGTCAACACCAAGCGCAGCAGTCGAGCTTT
CAGAGCCAACCTGAAGACACCACTCAAGGATGCTGCCCGCCGAGCTCAGGAGCTGGAAATGGAGATGCTG
TCAAGCACCAGCCCCCCAGAGAGGACCCGGTATAGCCCCATCCCTCCCAGTCACCACCAGCTCACTCTCC
CTGATCCATCCCACCACGGCCTACATAGCAACCCTGACAGTCCTGCCAAACCAGAGAAGAATGGGCACGC
CAAGATTGTCAATCCCAGGATTGCCAAGTTCTTTGAGATCCAGACCATGCCCAATGGCAAAACCCGGACC
TCCCTTAAGACGATGAGCCGCAGAAAGCTCTCCCAGCAGAAGGAGAAGAAAGCCACTCAGATGCTTGCCA
TTGTTCTCGGTGTGTTCATCATCTGCTGGCTGCCCTTCTTCATCACGCACATCCTGAATATACACTGTGA
TTGCAACATCCCACCAGTCCTCTACAGCGCCTTCACATGGCTGGGCTATGTCAACAGTGCCGTCAACCCC
ATCATCTACACCACCTTCAACATCGAGTTCCGCAAGGCCTTCATGAAGATCTTGCACTGCGAATTCGGAC
GCACCCCACCCAGCCTGGGTCCCCAAGATGAGTCCTGCACCACCGCCAGCTCCTCCCTGGCCAAGGACAC
TTCATCGCTTCAACTTCCTCCTCTTGAACGTCTTACTCTCGGTGGCTCTGGAGGTCTCGAGATGGGCGAG
AGCCTGTTCAAGGGACCTAGGGACTACAACCCTATCAGTAGCACAATTTGTCACCTGACCAACGAGAGTG
ATGGCCACACAACAAGCCTGTACGGCATCGGGTTCGGACCCTTTATCATCACCAACAAGCACCTGTTCAG
GCGGAATAATGGCACTCTGCTGGTGCAGAGCCTGCACGGGGTGTTCAAAGTGAAGAACACAACCACTCTG
CAGCAGCACCTGATCGATGGGCGGGATATGATCATCATTAGGATGCCCAAGGACTTCCCCCCTTTTCCTC
AGAAACTGAAGTTCCGAGAGCCCCAGAGAGAGGAGAGAATCTGTCTGGTGACCACAAACTTTCAGGAGCT
CGGTAGTGGTAGTGGGGAGTTTCTGGCAACCACACTGGAACGGATCGAGAAAAATTTCGTGATTACTGAT
CCGAGACTGCCTGACAACCCAATCATTTTTGCGAGCGATTCCTTCCTGCAGCTGACAGAATATTCTCGGG
AAGAGATCCTGGGGCGCAATTGCCGTTTTCTGCAGGGACCCGAGACAGACCGTGCCACTGTTCGGAAAAT
CAGAGATGCTATTGACAACCAGACTGAAGTGACCGTTCAGCTGATCAATTATACCAAGAGCGGCAAGAAG
TTCTGGAACGTGTTCCACCTGCAGCCGATGCGCGATTATAAGGGCGACGTCCAGTACTTCATTGGCGTGC
AGCTGGATGGCACCGAACGTCTTCATGGCGCCGCTGAGCGTGAGGCGGTCTGCCTGATCAAAAAGACAGC
CTTTCAGATTGCTGAGAACCTGTACTTCCAGGGCTCTAGATTAGATAAAAGTAAAGTGATTAACAGCGCA
TTAGAGCTGCTTAATGAGGTCGGAATCGAAGGTTTAACAACCCGTAAACTCGCCCAGAAGCTAGGTGTAG
AGCAGCCTACATTGTATTGGCATGTAAAAAATAAGCGGGCTTTGCTCGACGCCTTAGCCATTGAGATGTT
AGATAGGCACCATACTCACTTTTGCCCTTTAGAAGGGGAAAGCTGGCAAGATTTTTTACGTAATAACGCT
AAAAGTTTTAGATGTGCTTTACTAAGTCATCGCGATGGAGCAAAAGTACATTTAGGTACACGGCCTACAG
AAAAACAGTATGAAACTCTCGAAAATCAATTAGCCTTTTTATGCCAACAAGGTTTTTCACTAGAGAATGC
ATTATATGCACTCAGCGCTGTGGGGCATTTTACTTTAGGTTGCGTATTGGAAGATCAAGAGCATCAAGTC
GCTAAAGAAGAAAGGGAAACACCTACTACTGATAGTATGCCGCCATTATTACGACAAGCTATCGAATTAT
TTGATCACCAAGGTGCAGAGCCAGCCTTCTTATTCGGCCTTGAATTGATCATATGCGGATTAGAAAAACA
ACTTAAATGTGAAAGTGGGTCCACCGGTGGAGTGCAGGTGGAAACCATCTCCCCAGGAGACGGGCGCACC
TTCCCCAAGCGCGGCCAGACCTGCGTGGTGCACTACACCGGGATGCTTGAAGATGGAAAGAAATTTGATT
CCTCCCGGGACAGAAACAAGCCCTTTAAGTTTATGCTAGGCAAGCAGGAGGTGATCCGAGGCTGGGAAGA
AGGGGTTGCCCAGATGAGTGTGGGTCAGAGAGCCAAACTGACTATATCTCCAGATTATGCCTATGGTGCC
ACTGGGCACCCAGGCATCATCCCACCACATGCCACTCTCGTCTTCGATGTGGAGCTTCTAAAACTGGAAT
AG
